LOCUS       Exported 7041 bp ds-DNA circular SYN 13-MAY-2021
DEFINITION  MoClo Level 1 luciferase reporter.
ACCESSION   .
VERSION     .
KEYWORDS    pEPYC1CB0435
SOURCE      synthetic DNA construct
  ORGANISM  synthetic DNA construct
REFERENCE   1 (bases 1 to 7041)
  AUTHORS   Cai YM, Kallam K, Tidd H, Gendarini G, Salzman A, Patron NJ
  TITLE     Rational design of minimal synthetic promoters for plants.
  JOURNAL   Nucleic Acids Res. 2020 Aug 28. pii: 5897334. doi:
            10.1093/nar/gkaa682.
  PUBMED    32856047
REFERENCE   2 (bases 1 to 7041)
  AUTHORS   .
  TITLE     Direct Submission
  JOURNAL   Exported May 13, 2021 from SnapGene Server 1.1.58
            http://www.snapgene.com
FEATURES             Location/Qualifiers
     source          1..7041
                     /organism="synthetic DNA construct"
                     /mol_type="other DNA"
     misc_feature    42..66
                     /label=RB T-DNA repeat
                     /note="right border repeat from nopaline C58 T-DNA"
     CDS             complement(222..1370)
                     /codon_start=1
                     /product="trans-acting replication protein that binds to
                     and activates oriV"
                     /label=trfA
                     /translation="MNRTFDRKAYRQELIDAGFSAEDAETIASRTVMRAPRETFQSVGS
                     MVQQATAKIERDSVQLAPPALPAPSAAVERSRRLEQEAAGLAKSMTIDTRGTMTTKKRK
                     TAGEDLAKQVSEAKQAALLKHTKQQIKEMQLSLFDIAPWPDTMRAMPNDTARSALFTTR
                     NKKIPREALQNKVIFHVNKDVKITYTGVELRADDDELVWQQVLEYAKRTPIGEPITFTF
                     YELCQDLGWSINGRYYTKAEECLSRLQATAMGFTSDRVGHLESVSLLHRFRVLDRGKKT
                     SRCQVLIDEEIVVLFAGDHYTKFIWEKYRKLSPTARRMFDYFSSHREPYPLKLETFRLM
                     CGSDSTRVKKWREQVGEACEELRGSGLVEHAWVNDDLVHCKR"
     rep_origin      complement(1706..2294)
                     /direction=LEFT
                     /label=ori
                     /note="high-copy-number ColE1/pMB1/pBR322/pUC origin of
                     replication"
     primer_bind     complement(1786..1805)
                     /label=pBR322ori-F
                     /note="pBR322 origin, forward primer"
     CDS             complement(2465..3325)
                     /codon_start=1
                     /gene="bla"
                     /product="beta-lactamase"
                     /label=AmpR
                     /note="confers resistance to ampicillin, carbenicillin, and
                     related antibiotics"
                     /translation="MSIQHFRVALIPFFAAFCLPVFAHPETLVKVKDAEDQLGARVGYI
                     ELDLNSGKILESFRPEERFPMMSTFKVLLCGAVLSRIDAGQEQLGRRIHYSQNDLVEYS
                     PVTEKHLTDGMTVRELCSAAITMSDNTAANLLLTTIGGPKELTAFLHNMGDHVTRLDRW
                     EPELNEAIPNDERDTTMPVAMATTLRKLLTGELLTLASRQQLIDWMEADKVAGPLLRSA
                     LPAGWFIADKSGAGERGSRGIIAALGPDGKPSRIVVIYTTGSQATMDERNRQIAEIGAS
                     LIKHW"
     primer_bind     3088..3107
                     /label=Amp-R
                     /note="Ampicillin resistance gene, reverse primer"
     promoter        complement(3326..3430)
                     /gene="bla"
                     /label=AmpR promoter
     rep_origin      3517..4148
                     /label=oriV
                     /note="incP origin of replication"
     misc_feature    4240..4264
                     /label=LB T-DNA repeat
                     /note="left border repeat from nopaline C58 T-DNA"
     misc_feature    4523..4578
                     /label=TMV Omega
                     /note="translational enhancer from the tobacco mosaic virus
                     5'-leader sequence (Gallie et al., 1988)"
     CDS             4580..6229
                     /codon_start=1
                     /gene="luc+"
                     /product="firefly luciferase"
                     /label=luciferase
                     /note="enhanced luc+ version of the luciferase gene"
                     /translation="MEDAKNIKKGPAPFYPLEDGTAGEQLHKAMKRYALVPGTIAFTDA
                     HIEVDITYAEYFEMSVRLAEAMKRYGLNTNHRIVVCSENSLQFFMPVLGALFIGVAVAP
                     ANDIYNERELLNSMGISQPTVVFVSKKGLQKILNVQKKLPIIQKIIIMDSKTDYQGFQS
                     MYTFVTSHLPPGFNEYDFVPESFDRDKTIALIMNSSGSTGLPKGVALPHRTACVRFSHA
                     RDPIFGNQIIPDTAILSVVPFHHGFGMFTTLGYLICGFRVVLMYRFEEELFLRSLQDYK
                     IQSALLVPTLFSFFAKSTLIDKYDLSNLHEIASGGAPLSKEVGEAVAKRFHLPGIRQGY
                     GLTETTSAILITPEGDDKPGAVGKVVPFFEAKVVDLDTGKTLGVNQRGELCVRGPMIMS
                     GYVNNPEATNALIDKDGWLHSGDIAYWDEDEHFFIVDRLKSLIKYKGYQVAPAELESIL
                     LQHPNIFDAGVAGLPDDDAGELPAAVVVLEHGKTMTEKEIVDYVASQVTTAKKLRGGVV
                     FVDEVPKGLTGKLDARKIREILIKAKKGGKIAV"
     primer_bind     complement(4646..4664)
                     /label=LucNrev
                     /note="Firefly luciferase, reverse primer"
     CDS             6293..6316
                     /codon_start=1
                     /product="FLAG(R) epitope tag, followed by an enterokinase
                     cleavage site"
                     /label=FLAG
                     /translation="DYKDDDDK"
     terminator      6327..7034
                     /label=OCS terminator
                     /note="octopine synthase terminator"
ORIGIN
        1 gcaattgtct tctgcacgaa gtggtttaaa ctatcagtgt ttgacaggat atattggcgg
       61 gtaaacctaa gagaaaagag cgtttattag aataatcgga tatttaaaag ggcgtgaaaa
      121 ggtttatccg ttcgtccatt tgtatgtgca tgccaaccac agggttcccc agatcaggcg
      181 ctggctgctg aacccccagc cggaactgac cccacaaggc cctagcgttt gcaatgcacc
      241 aggtcatcat tgacccaggc gtgttccacc aggccgctgc ctcgcaactc ttcgcaggct
      301 tcgccgacct gctcgcgcca cttcttcacg cgggtggaat ccgatccgca catgaggcgg
      361 aaggtttcca gcttgagcgg gtacggctcc cggtgcgagc tgaaatagtc gaacatccgt
      421 cgggccgtcg gcgacagctt gcggtacttc tcccatatga atttcgtgta gtggtcgcca
      481 gcaaacagca cgacgatttc ctcgtcgatc aggacctggc aacgggacgt tttcttgcca
      541 cggtccagga cgcggaagcg gtgcagcagc gacaccgatt ccaggtgccc aacgcggtcg
      601 gacgtgaagc ccatcgccgt cgcctgtagg cgcgacaggc attcctcggc cttcgtgtaa
      661 taccggccat tgatcgacca gcccaggtcc tggcaaagct cgtagaacgt gaaggtgatc
      721 ggctcgccga taggggtgcg cttcgcgtac tccaacacct gctgccacac cagttcgtca
      781 tcgtcggccc gcagctcgac gccggtgtag gtgatcttca cgtccttgtt gacgtggaaa
      841 atgaccttgt tttgcagcgc ctcgcgcggg attttcttgt tgcgcgtggt gaacagggca
      901 gagcgggccg tgtcgtttgg catcgctcgc atcgtgtccg gccacggcgc aatatcgaac
      961 aaggaaagct gcatttcctt gatctgctgc ttcgtgtgtt tcagcaacgc ggcctgcttg
     1021 gcctcgctga cctgttttgc caggtcctcg ccggcggttt ttcgcttctt ggtcgtcata
     1081 gttcctcgcg tgtcgatggt catcgacttc gccaaacctg ccgcctcctg ttcaagacga
     1141 cgcgaacgct ccacggcggc cgatggcgcg ggcagggcag ggggagccag ttgcacgctg
     1201 tcgcgctcga tcttggccgt agcttgctgg accatcgagc cgacggactg gaaggtttcg
     1261 cggggcgcac gcatgacggt gcggcttgcg atggtttcgg catcctcggc ggaaaacccc
     1321 gcgtcgatca gttcttgcct gtatgccttc cggtcaaacg tccgattcat tcaccctcct
     1381 tgcgggattg ccccgactca cgccggggca atgtgccctt attcctgatt tgacccgcct
     1441 ggtgccttgg tgtccagata atccacctta tcggcaatga agtcggtccc gtagaccgtc
     1501 tggccgtcct tctcgtactt ggtattccga atcttgccct gcacgaatac cagcgacccc
     1561 ttgcccaaat acttgccgtg ggcctcggcc tgagagccaa aacacttgat gcggaagaag
     1621 tcggtgcgct cctgcttgtc gccggcatcg ttgcgccaca tctaggatct gccaggaacc
     1681 gtaaaaaggc cgcgttgctg gcgtttttcc ataggctccg cccccctgac gagcatcaca
     1741 aaaatcgacg ctcaagtcag aggtggcgaa acccgacagg actataaaga taccaggcgt
     1801 ttccccctgg aagctccctc gtgcgctctc ctgttccgac cctgccgctt accggatacc
     1861 tgtccgcctt tctcccttcg ggaagcgtgg cgctttctca tagctcacgc tgtaggtatc
     1921 tcagttcggt gtaggtcgtt cgctccaagc tgggctgtgt gcacgaaccc cccgttcagc
     1981 ccgaccgctg cgccttatcc ggtaactatc gtcttgagtc caacccggta agacacgact
     2041 tatcgccact ggcagcagcc actggtaaca ggattagcag agcgaggtat gtaggcggtg
     2101 ctacagagtt cttgaagtgg tggcctaact acggctacac tagaagaaca gtatttggta
     2161 tctgcgctct gctgaagcca gttaccttcg gaaaaagagt tggtagctct tgatccggca
     2221 aacaaaccac cgctggtagc ggtggttttt ttgtttgcaa gcagcagatt acgcgcagaa
     2281 aaaaaggatc tcaagaagat cctttgatct tttctacggg gtctgacgct cagtggaacg
     2341 aaaactcacg ttaagggatt ttggtcatga gattatcaaa aaggatcttc acctagatcc
     2401 ttttaaatta aaaatgaagt tttaaatcaa tctaaagtat atatgagtaa acttggtctg
     2461 acagttacca atgcttaatc agtgaggcac ctatctcagc gatctgtcta tttcgttcat
     2521 ccatagttgc ctgactcccc gtcgtgtaga taactacgat acgggagggc ttaccatctg
     2581 gccccagtgc tgcaatgata ccgcgagaac cacgctcacc ggctccagat ttatcagcaa
     2641 taaaccagcc agccggaagg gccgagcgca gaagtggtcc tgcaacttta tccgcctcca
     2701 tccagtctat taattgttgc cgggaagcta gagtaagtag ttcgccagtt aatagtttgc
     2761 gcaacgttgt tgccattgct acaggcatcg tggtgtcacg ctcgtcgttt ggtatggctt
     2821 cattcagctc cggttcccaa cgatcaaggc gagttacatg atcccccatg ttgtgcaaaa
     2881 aagcggttag ctccttcggt cctccgatcg ttgtcagaag taagttggcc gcagtgttat
     2941 cactcatggt tatggcagca ctgcataatt ctcttactgt catgccatcc gtaagatgct
     3001 tttctgtgac tggtgagtac tcaaccaagt cattctgaga atagtgtatg cggcgaccga
     3061 gttgctcttg cccggcgtca atacgggata ataccgcgcc acatagcaga actttaaaag
     3121 tgctcatcat tggaaaacgt tcttcggggc gaaaactctc aaggatctta ccgctgttga
     3181 gatccagttc gatgtaaccc actcgtgcac ccaactgatc ttcagcatct tttactttca
     3241 ccagcgtttc tgggtgagca aaaacaggaa ggcaaaatgc cgcaaaaaag ggaataaggg
     3301 cgacacggaa atgttgaata ctcatactct tcctttttca atattattga agcatttatc
     3361 aaggttattg tctcatgagc ggatacatat ttgaatgtat ttagaaaaat aaacaaatag
     3421 gggttccgcg cacgaattgg ccagcgctgc catttttggg gtgaggccgt tcgcggccga
     3481 ggggcgcagc ccctgggggg atgggaggcc cgcgttagcg ggccgggagg gttcgagaag
     3541 ggggggcacc ccccttcggc gtgcgcggtc acgcgcacag ggcgcagccc tggttaaaaa
     3601 caaggtttat aaatattggt ttaaaagcag gttaaaagac aggttagcgg tggccgaaaa
     3661 acgggcggaa acccttgcaa atgctggatt ttctgcctgt ggacagcccc tcaaatgtca
     3721 ataggtgcgc ccctcatctg tcagcactct gcccctcaag tgtcaaggat cgcgcccctc
     3781 atctgtcagt agtcgcgccc ctcaagtgtc aataccgcag ggcacttatc cccaggcttg
     3841 tccacatcat ctgtgggaaa ctcgcgtaaa atcaggcgtt ttcgccgatt tgcgaggctg
     3901 gccagctcca cgtcgccggc cgaaatcgag cctgcccctc atctgtcaac gccgcgccgg
     3961 gtgagtcggc ccctcaagtg tcaacgtccg cccctcatct gtcagtgagg gccaagtttt
     4021 ccgcgaggta tccacaacgc cggcggccgc ggtgtctcgc acacggcttc gacggcgttt
     4081 ctggcgcgtt tgcagggcca tagacggccg ccagcccagc ggcgagggca accagcccgg
     4141 tgagcgtcgc aaaggagatc ctgatctgac tgatgggctg cctgtatcga gtggtgattt
     4201 tgtgccgagc tgccggtcgg ggagctgttg gctggctggt ggcaggatat attgtggtgt
     4261 aaacaaattg acgcttagac aacttaataa cacattgcgg acgtttttaa tgtactgggg
     4321 tggatgcagt gggccccact ctgtgaagac aatgccgaat tcggatccgg agggaggcgt
     4381 gtcgttttag tgaggtcaga agatcaaagg gctatcagaa gatcaaaggg ctatcagaag
     4441 atcaaagggc tactatataa ggttttgcta ttcattgaaa gcagtagtga ctgatttgta
     4501 tataatgtac tgtattttta caacaattac caacaacaac aaacaacaaa caacattaca
     4561 attactattt acaattacaa tggaggacgc caaaaacata aagaaaggcc cggcgccatt
     4621 ctatccgctg gaagatggaa ccgctggaga gcaactgcat aaggctatga agagatacgc
     4681 cctggttcct ggaacaattg cttttacaga tgcacatatc gaggtggaca tcacttacgc
     4741 tgagtacttc gaaatgtccg ttcggttggc agaagctatg aaacgatatg ggctgaatac
     4801 aaatcacaga atcgtcgtat gcagtgaaaa ctctcttcaa ttctttatgc cggtgttggg
     4861 cgcgttattt atcggagttg cagttgcgcc cgcgaacgac atttataatg aacgtgaatt
     4921 gctcaacagt atgggcattt cgcagcctac cgtggtgttc gtttccaaaa aggggttgca
     4981 aaaaattttg aacgtgcaaa aaaagctccc aatcatccaa aaaattatta tcatggattc
     5041 taaaacggat taccagggat ttcagtcgat gtacacgttc gtcacatctc atctacctcc
     5101 cggttttaat gaatacgatt ttgtgccaga gtccttcgat agggacaaga caattgcact
     5161 gatcatgaac tcctctggat ctactggtct gcctaaaggt gtcgctctgc ctcatagaac
     5221 tgcctgcgtg agattctcgc atgccagaga tcctattttt ggcaatcaaa tcattccgga
     5281 tactgcgatt ttaagtgttg ttccattcca tcacggtttt ggaatgttta ctacactcgg
     5341 atatttgata tgtggatttc gagtcgtctt aatgtataga tttgaagaag aactgtttct
     5401 gaggagcctt caggattaca agattcaaag tgcgctgctg gtgccaaccc tattctcctt
     5461 cttcgccaaa agcactctga ttgacaaata cgatttatct aatttacacg aaattgcttc
     5521 tggtggcgct cccctctcta aggaagtcgg ggaagcggtt gccaagaggt tccatctgcc
     5581 aggtatcagg caaggatatg ggctcactga gactacatca gctattctga ttacacccga
     5641 gggggatgat aaaccgggcg cggtcggtaa agttgttcca ttttttgaag cgaaggttgt
     5701 ggatctggat accgggaaaa cgctgggcgt taatcaaaga ggcgaactgt gtgtgagagg
     5761 tcctatgatt atgtccggtt atgtaaacaa tccggaagcg accaacgcct tgattgacaa
     5821 ggatggatgg ctacattctg gagacatagc ttactgggac gaggacgaac acttcttcat
     5881 cgttgaccgc ctgaagtctc tgattaagta caaaggctat caggtggctc ccgctgaatt
     5941 ggaatccatc ttgctccaac accccaacat cttcgacgca ggtgtcgcag gtctgcccga
     6001 cgatgacgcc ggtgaacttc ccgccgccgt tgttgttttg gagcacggaa agacgatgac
     6061 ggaaaaagag atcgtggatt acgtcgccag tcaagtaaca accgcgaaaa agttgcgcgg
     6121 aggagttgtg tttgtggacg aagtaccgaa aggtcttacc ggaaaactcg acgcaagaaa
     6181 aatcagagag atcctcataa aggccaagaa gggcggaaag atcgccgtgg gttcggatta
     6241 taaggaccat gacggagact ataaggacca tgacctcgac gctgcagcag cggattataa
     6301 ggacgatgac gataagtgag cttgtcctgc tttaatgaga tatgcgagaa gcctatgatc
     6361 gcatgatatt tgctttcaat tctgttgtgc acgttgtaaa aaacctgagc atgtgtagct
     6421 cagatcctta ccgccggttt cggttcattc taatgaatat atcacccgtt actatcgtat
     6481 ttttatgaat aatattctcc gttcaattta ctgattgtac cctactactt atatgtacaa
     6541 tattaaaatg aaaacaatat attgtgctga ataggtttat agcgacatct atgatagagc
     6601 gccacaataa caaacaattg cgttttatta ttacaaatcc aattttaaaa aaagcggcag
     6661 aaccggtcaa acctaaaaga ctgattacat aaatcttatt caaatttcaa aagtgcccca
     6721 ggggctagta tctacgacac accgagcggc gaactaataa cgctcactga agggaactcc
     6781 ggttccccgc cggcgcgcat gggtgagatt ccttgaagtt gagtattggc cgtccgctct
     6841 accgaaagtt acgggcacca ttcaacccgg tccagcacgg cggccgggta accgacttgc
     6901 tgccccgaga attatgcagc atttttttgg tgtatgtggg ccccaaatga agtgcaggtc
     6961 aaaccttgac agtgacgaca aatcgttggg cgggtccagg gcgaattttg cgacaacatg
     7021 tcgaggctca gcaggaccgc t
//
